>Addgene plasmid #46824 | pABpuro-BluF | depositor full sequence | sequence record 66319 | pABpuro-BluF sequence 13078 bps
TGGAAGGGCTAATTCACTCCCAAAGAAGACAAGATATCCTTGATCTGTGGATCTACCACACACAAGGCTA
CTTCCCTGATTAGCAGAACTACACACCAGGGCCAGGGGTCAGATATCCACTGACCTTTGGATGGTGCTAC
AAGCTAGTACCAGTTGAGCCAGATAAGGTAGAAGAGGCCAATAAAGGAGAGAACACCAGCTTGTTACACC
CTGTGAGCCTGCATGGGATGGATGACCCGGAGAGAGAAGTGTTAGAGTGGAGGTTTGACAGCCGCCTAGC
ATTTCATCACGTGGCCCGAGAGCTGCATCCGGAGTACTTCAAGAACTGCTGATATCGAGCTTGCTACAAG
GGACTTTCCGCTGGGGACTTTCCAGGGAGGCGTGGCCTGGGCGGGACTGGGGAGTGGCGAGCCCTCAGAT
CCTGCATATAAGCAGCTGCTTTTTGCCTGTACTGGGTCTCTCTGGTTAGACCAGATCTGAGCCTGGGAGC
TCTCTGGCTAACTAGGGAACCCACTGCTTAAGCCTCAATAAAGCTTGCCTTGAGTGCTTCAAGTAGTGTG
TGCCCGTCTGTTGTGTGACTCTGGTAACTAGAGATCCCTCAGACCCTTTTAGTCAGTGTGGAAAATCTCT
AGCAGTGGCGCCCGAACAGGGACCTGAAAGCGAAAGGGAAACCAGAGCTCTCTCGACGCAGGACTCGGCT
TGCTGAAGCGCGCGCACGGCAAGAGGCGAGGGGCGGCGACTGGTGAGTACGCCAAAAATTTTGACTAGCG
GAGGCTAGAAGGAGAGAGATGGGTGCGAGAGCGTCAGTATTAAGCGGGGGAGAATTAGATCGCGATGGGA
AAAAATTCGGTTAAGGCCAGGGGGAAAGAAAAAATATAAATTAAAACATATAGTATGGGCAAGCAGGGAG
CTAGAACGATTCGCAGTTAATCCTGGCCTGTTAGAAACATCAGAAGGCTGTAGACAAATACTGGGACAGC
TACAACCATCCCTTCAGACAGGATCAGAAGAACTTAGATCATTATATAATACAGTAGCAACCCTCTATTG
TGTGCATCAAAGGATAGAGATAAAAGACACCAAGGAAGCTTTAGACAAGATAGAGGAAGAGCAAAACAAA
AGTAAGACCACCGCACAGCAAGCGGCCGCTGATCTTCAGACCTGGAGGAGGAGATATGAGGGACAATTGG
AGAAGTGAATTATATAAATATAAAGTAGTAAAAATTGAACCATTAGGAGTAGCACCCACCAAGGCAAAGA
GAAGAGTGGTGCAGAGAGAAAAAAGAGCAGTGGGAATAGGAGCTTTGTTCCTTGGGTTCTTGGGAGCAGC
AGGAAGCACTATGGGCGCAGCGTCAATGACGCTGACGGTACAGGCCAGACAATTATTGTCTGGTATAGTG
CAGCAGCAGAACAATTTGCTGAGGGCTATTGAGGCGCAACAGCATCTGTTGCAACTCACAGTCTGGGGCA
TCAAGCAGCTCCAGGCAAGAATCCTGGCTGTGGAAAGATACCTAAAGGATCAACAGCTCCTGGGGATTTG
GGGTTGCTCTGGAAAACTCATTTGCACCACTGCTGTGCCTTGGAATGCTAGTTGGAGTAATAAATCTCTG
GAACAGATTTGGAATCACACGACCTGGATGGAGTGGGACAGAGAAATTAACAATTACACAAGCTTAATAC
ACTCCTTAATTGAAGAATCGCAAAACCAGCAAGAAAAGAATGAACAAGAATTATTGGAATTAGATAAATG
GGCAAGTTTGTGGAATTGGTTTAACATAACAAATTGGCTGTGGTATATAAAATTATTCATAATGATAGTA
GGAGGCTTGGTAGGTTTAAGAATAGTTTTTGCTGTACTTTCTATAGTGAATAGAGTTAGGCAGGGATATT
CACCATTATCGTTTCAGACCCACCTCCCAACCCCGAGGGGACCCGACAGGCCCGAAGGAATAGAAGAAGA
AGGTGGAGAGAGAGACAGAGACAGATCCATTCGATTAGTGAACGGATCTCGACGGTATCGGATCTCGAGC
TCAAGCTTCGAATTCGCCCTTGGGCTACAACAGAACAACTAACCACCCAAACAAACAACTTTGCAACTTT
TCTTTCTTTCCCGCTCCTTTGATACTTTTGCAAAGTACATTTGCTAGGGCCATGTCCATAACATGTAATA
GAATCTTGCTCAGGTCTCACCCTGTGGCCCCGGCTAGCTCAGTACTCGCGATTATGCCCCTGCCTCAGCT
TCTTGAGGGTTGGAATTACAGACTACGCCACCACCCCCGGGAGACTTCTCTTCCGATCGGGAATGACAGC
TCCACTGGACGCTTGGAGGTCAAGAGAAAAAAAAAAAAAAAAAAAAAAAGAACGCGCGATCCGGTTAGTC
GTCGGAAGGAAAAGTCTTCTAAATGCGCTAGCTATTAGCGCTGTGGTTCCGACTAGGACAAGCCAGGGGT
TTCAGGAAGGTTCTGTCACTCTGTGTTCCTAAAATGTGGTTTCCTAGATGGAGCTGGAGAGGGATGGGCG
AAGAGATGCGGCGTTTTCTCAGTGTTCTGCGAGCCAGGAAGGGGACGGAGGAGGAGGGAGAGCTGAGAGG
CAGTCACTAGCCAGGGACGCGGCTGAGGAGCAGGGGACAACGGCGAGCTCGCAGAGTCCGCAACGCAGTG
GCCTCAGCGAGCTTTAGACCTGAGGGGGAAAACCGAGGGCTGGGGCAAGAAATCCACAGAGCGTGCCAAT
TGGTCCACTCCTCGGGGCGTGTGCTTCTGTGCGCCAAATGATTGGTGAAGGGAAAGTAGCAGGTAAACCA
GCCCTGCCGTCTTGCCATTGGTCAGAGGCTTTCCTATCGGTCACTCGATTGGCTAGCCTAACGCAGAGCA
GAACGCGAATTGGTTTGGGTTGTCCGCCAAGACAACTCCGTTCGCTCTCTCTGATTGGCTAACGGGAAGA
GGCAGGTATCCGGGCTGCGCGGCTCCTCCATTGGTGGGCGGGGAAGGGGGGTTGGGCACAGCGATTGGTG
GGCGGGGGGCCGGGCCTGGGCCGGCGGGGAGCGGATTGGTCGGAAAGTAGGTTAGTGGTGCGACATTTAG
GGAAGGCAGAAAGTAGGTCAGGGACGGAGGTGCCTGTTTACCCGCGCCGGACTTGCCGCCGCCGCCGCCG
CGGGATCGATCCACCGGTCGCCACCATGGAAGACGCCAAAAACATAAAGAAAGGCCCGGCGCCATTCTAT
CCGCTAGAGGATGGAACCGCTGGAGAGCAACTGCATAAGGCTATGAAGAGATACGCCCTGGTTCCTGGAA
CAATTGCTTTTACAGATGCACATATCGAGGTGAACATCACGTACGCGGAATACTTCGAAATGTCCGTTCG
GTTGGCAGAAGCTATGAAACGATATGGGCTGAATACAAATCACAGAATCGTCGTATGCAGTGAAAACTCT
CTTCAATTCTTTATGCCGGTGTTGGGCGCGTTATTTATCGGAGTTGCAGTTGCGCCCGCGAACGACATTT
ATAATGAACGTGAATTGCTCAACAGTATGAACATTTCGCAGCCTACCGTAGTGTTTGTTTCCAAAAAGGG
GTTGCAAAAAATTTTGAACGTGCAAAAAAAATTACCAATAATCCAGAAAATTATTATCATGGATTCTAAA
ACGGATTACCAGGGATTTCAGTCGATGTACACGTTCGTCACATCTCATCTACCTCCCGGTTTTAATGAAT
ACGATTTTGTACCAGAGTCCTTTGATCGTGACAAAACAATTGCACTGATAATGAACTCCTCTGGATCTAC
TGGGTTACCTAAGGGTGTGGCCCTTCCGCATAGAACTGCCTGCGTCAGATTCTCGCATGCCAGAGATCCT
ATTTTTGGCAATCAAATCATTCCGGATACTGCGATTTTAAGTGTTGTTCCATTCCATCACGGTTTTGGAA
TGTTTACTACACTCGGATATTTGATATGTGGATTTCGAGTCGTCTTAATGTATAGATTTGAAGAAGAGCT
GTTTTTACGATCCCTTCAGGATTACAAAATTCAAAGTGCGTTGCTAGTACCAACCCTATTTTCATTCTTC
GCCAAAAGCACTCTGATTGACAAATACGATTTATCTAATTTACACGAAATTGCTTCTGGGGGCGCACCTC
TTTCGAAAGAAGTCGGGGAAGCGGTTGCAAAACGCTTCCATCTTCCAGGGATACGACAAGGATATGGGCT
CACTGAGACTACATCAGCTATTCTGATTACACCCGAGGGGGATGATAAACCGGGCGCGGTCGGTAAAGTT
GTTCCATTTTTTGAAGCGAAGGTTGTGGATCTGGATACCGGGAAAACGCTGGGCGTTAATCAGAGAGGCG
AATTATGTGTCAGAGGACCTATGATTATGTCCGGTTATGTAAACAATCCGGAAGCGACCAACGCCTTGAT
TGACAAGGATGGATGGCTACATTCTGGAGACATAGCTTACTGGGACGAAGACGAACACTTCTTCATAGTT
GACCGCTTGAAGTCTTTAATTAAATACAAAGGATACCAGGTGGCCCCCGCTGAATTGGAGTCGATATTGT
TACAACACCCCAACATCTTCGACGCGGGCGTGGCAGGTCTTCCCGACGATGACGCCGGTGAACTTCCCGC
CGCCGTTGTTGTTTTGGAGCACGGAAAGACGATGACGGAAAAAGAGATCGTGGATTACGTCGCCAGTCAA
GTAACAACCGCCAAAAAGTTGCGCGGAGGAGTTGTGTTTGTGGACGAAGTACCGAAAGGTCTTACCGGAA
AACTCGACGCAAGAAAAATCAGAGAGATCCTCATAAAGGCCAAGAAGGGCGGAAAGTCCAAATTGTAAGC
GGCCGCCAGTGTGATGGATATCTGCAGAATTCGCCCTTTAGACACTACATTTGCTTTGGCAACAGCTGCA
GTATCAAAGTGCATTAATGGTGAAGTTTTACAGTCTGTGAAGCTTACTGGATAGAGAGAGAACAGCTTTT
ATGTACTGACTCCATAAAAGCCACCTCAGAGCCATTGATACAAGTCAATCTACCATGTGTAACTTCAGAC
AAAGTGGAACTAAACCTGCTCCAGTGTTTCCTCATCATTGAGTTTGGGCTAGCTGTGGATAGCTTGCATT
AATTGTATATTTTGGATTTTGTTTGTGTTGAATTTTTTAATCATTGTGCACAGAAGCATCATTGGTAGCT
TTTATATGCAAAATGGTCATTTCAGATGTATGGTGTTTTTACACTACAAAGAAGTCCCCCATGTGGATAT
TTCTTATACTAATTGTATCATAAAGCTGTTTATTCTTCCTTGTAAGAATCCTTTACTATAAATATGGGTT
AAAGTATAATGTATTAGACAGTTAAATATTTTTAATAAATGTTTCCCTTGTTCTATAAGTACTGTTCCCA
ATTGATAATTAGGAAGAAAATCTTCATATGCTACAGGGCTGGTTCATCCACTTCACCAGCGGTCTAAACA
CATTCCTGCTGTTATGTTTACAATGTCCTTTTGCTCTTATAATGACTTCTTCCATGCTACCAGCTTAGAC
ATATTATAAAAATAGCTCACTTCCAAACTGTAGCCACCTCAACTTATATGAAAACAAAGATATCAACTCC
AATTTCCAGTGCTTAGATTTCAAGATTACAAGCTGGCTTCTCTAGACCTGCAGTTACATGGTGTGCTCAA
GTCTACCAGGGGTAGATGTAAGCGACGGCATCTGCTCTCTTTCTATGGTCCCATCGACAAACTGAGATGT
GATCCCACCAAACTAAAGTTCACTCTGGAAACCAATGGGTTGGTTTACTGGGCTTCCATACAGACACAGG
CGAGAGGTTCCCTACAGGTATGCTCCTACTCAAAGGCCACACTAGAAAGCCTTTACTGGGGCTGGAAGGG
CGAATTCCAGCACACTGGCGGCCGTTACTAGTGGATCCGAATTCGCCAGCACAGTGGTCGACCAGCTGTG
GAATGTGTGTCAGTTAGGGTGTGGAAAGTCCCCAGGCTCCCCAGCAGGCAGAAGTATGCAAAGCATGCAT
CTCAATTAGTCAGCAACCAGGTGTGGAAAGTCCCCAGGCTCCCCAGCAGGCAGAAGTATGCAAAGCATGC
ATCTCAATTAGTCAGCAACCATAGTCCCGCCCCTAACTCCGCCCATCCCGCCCCTAACTCCGCCCAGTTC
CGCCCATTCTCCGCCCCATGGCTGACTAATTTTTTTTATTTATGCAGAGGCCGAGGCCGCCTCGGCCTCT
GAGCTATTCCAGAAGTAGTGAGGAGGCTTTTTTGGAGGCCTAGGCTTTTGCAAAAAGCTTACCATGACCG
AGTACAAGCCCACGGTGCGCCTCGCCACCCGCGACGACGTCCCCAGGGCCGTACGCACCCTCGCCGCCGC
GTTCGCCGACTACCCCGCCACGCGCCACACCGTCGATCCGGACCGCCACATCGAGCGGGTCACCGAGCTG
CAAGAACTCTTCCTCACGCGCGTCGGGCTCGACATCGGCAAGGTGTGGGTCGCGGACGACGGCGCCGCGG
TGGCGGTCTGGACCACGCCGGAGAGCGTCGAAGCGGGGGCGGTGTTCGCCGAGATCGGCCCGCGCATGGC
CGAGTTGAGCGGTTCCCGGCTGGCCGCGCAGCAACAGATGGAAGGCCTCCTGGCGCCGCACCGGCCCAAG
GAGCCCGCGTGGTTCCTGGCCACCGTCGGCGTCTCGCCCGACCACCAGGGCAAGGGTCTGGGCAGCGCCG
TCGTGCTCCCCGGAGTGGAGGCGGCCGAGCGCGCCGGGGTGCCCGCCTTCCTGGAGACCTCCGCGCCCCG
CAACCTCCCCTTCTACGAGCGGCTCGGCTTCACCGTCACCGCCGACGTCGAGTGCCCGAAGGACCGCGCG
ACCTGGTGCATGACCCGCAAGCCCGGTGCCTGACGCCCGCCCCACGACCCGCAGCGCCCGACCGAAAGGA
GCGCACGACCCATCGAATTAATTCCGATAATCAACCTCTGGATTACAAAATTTGTGAAAGATTGACTGGT
ATTCTTAACTATGTTGCTCCTTTTACGCTATGTGGATACGCTGCTTTAATGCCTTTGTATCATGCTATTG
CTTCCCGTATGGCTTTCATTTTCTCCTCCTTGTATAAATCCTGGTTGCTGTCTCTTTATGAGGAGTTGTG
GCCCGTTGTCAGGCAACGTGGCGTGGTGTGCACTGTGTTTGCTGACGCAACCCCCACTGGTTGGGGCATT
GCCACCACCTGTCAGCTCCTTTCCGGGACTTTCGCTTTCCCCCTCCCTATTGCCACGGCGGAACTCATCG
CCGCCTGCCTTGCCCGCTGCTGGACAGGGGCTCGGCTGTTGGGCACTGACAATTCCGTGGTGTTGTCGGG
GAAGCTGACGTCCTTTCCATGGCTGCTCGCCTGTGTTGCCACCTGGATTCTGCGCGGGACGTCCTTCTGC
TACGTCCCTTCGGCCCTCAATCCAGCGGACCTTCCTTCCCGCGGCCTGCTGCCGGCTCTGCGGCCTCTTC
CGCGTCTTCGCCTTCGCCCTCAGACGAGTCGGATCTCCCTTTGGGCCGCCTCCCCGCATCGGGAATTAAC
GAGCTCGGTACCTTTAAAACCAATGACTTACAAGGCAGCTGTAAATCTTAGCCACTTTTTAAAAGAAAAG
GGGGGACTGGAAGGGCTAATTCACTCCCAACGAAAACAAAATCTGCTTTTTGCTTGTACTGGGTCTCTCT
GGTTAGACCAAATCTGAGCCTGGGAGCTCTCTGGCTAACTAGGGAACCCACTGCTTAAGCCTCAATAAAG
CTTGCCTTGAGTGCTTCAAGTAGTGTGTGCCCGTCTGTTGTGTGACTCTGGTAACTAGAGATCCCTCAAA
CCCTTTTAGTCAGTGTGGAAAATCTCTAGCAGCATCTAGAATTAATTCCGTGTATTCTATAGTGTCACCT
AAATCGTATGTGTATGATACATAAGGTTATGTATTAATTGTAGCCGCGTTCTAACGACAATATGTACAAG
CCTAATTGTGTAGCATCTGGCTTACTGAAGCAGACCCTATCATCTCTCTCGTAAACTGCCGTCAGAGTCG
GTTTGGTTGGACGAACCTTCTGAGTTTCTGGTAACGCCGTCCCGCACCCGGAAATGGTCAGCGAACCAAT
CAGCAGGGTCATCGCTAGCCAGATCCTCTACGCCGGACGCATCGTGGCCGGCATCACCGGCGCCACAGGT
GCGGTTGCTGGCGCCTATATCGCCGACATCACCGATGGGGAAGATCGGGCTCGCCACTTCGGGCTCATGA
GCGCTTGTTTCGGCGTGGGTATGGTGGCAGGCCCCGTGGCCGGGGGACTGTTGGGCGCCATCTCCTTGCA
TGCACCATTCCTTGCGGCGGCGGTGCTCAACGGCCTCAACCTACTACTGGGCTGCTTCCTAATGCAGGAG
TCGCATAAGGGAGAGCGTCGATATGGTGCACTCTCAGTACAATCTGCTCTGATGCCGCATAGTTAAGCCA
GCCCCGACACCCGCCAACACCCGCTGACGCGCCCTGACGGGCTTGTCTGCTCCCGGCATCCGCTTACAGA
CAAGCTGTGACCGTCTCCGGGAGCTGCATGTGTCAGAGGTTTTCACCGTCATCACCGAAACGCGCGAGAC
GAAAGGGCCTCGTGATACGCCTATTTTTATAGGTTAATGTCATGATAATAATGGTTTCTTAGACGTCAGG
TGGCACTTTTCGGGGAAATGTGCGCGGAACCCCTATTTGTTTATTTTTCTAAATACATTCAAATATGTAT
CCGCTCATGAGACAATAACCCTGATAAATGCTTCAATAATATTGAAAAAGGAAGAGTATGAGTATTCAAC
ATTTCCGTGTCGCCCTTATTCCCTTTTTTGCGGCATTTTGCCTTCCTGTTTTTGCTCACCCAGAAACGCT
GGTGAAAGTAAAAGATGCTGAAGATCAGTTGGGTGCACGAGTGGGTTACATCGAACTGGATCTCAACAGC
GGTAAGATCCTTGAGAGTTTTCGCCCCGAAGAACGTTTTCCAATGATGAGCACTTTTAAAGTTCTGCTAT
GTGGCGCGGTATTATCCCGTATTGACGCCGGGCAAGAGCAACTCGGTCGCCGCATACACTATTCTCAGAA
TGACTTGGTTGAGTACTCACCAGTCACAGAAAAGCATCTTACGGATGGCATGACAGTAAGAGAATTATGC
AGTGCTGCCATAACCATGAGTGATAACACTGCGGCCAACTTACTTCTGACAACGATCGGAGGACCGAAGG
AGCTAACCGCTTTTTTGCACAACATGGGGGATCATGTAACTCGCCTTGATCGTTGGGAACCGGAGCTGAA
TGAAGCCATACCAAACGACGAGCGTGACACCACGATGCCTGTAGCAATGGCAACAACGTTGCGCAAACTA
TTAACTGGCGAACTACTTACTCTAGCTTCCCGGCAACAATTAATAGACTGGATGGAGGCGGATAAAGTTG
CAGGACCACTTCTGCGCTCGGCCCTTCCGGCTGGCTGGTTTATTGCTGATAAATCTGGAGCCGGTGAGCG
TGGGTCTCGCGGTATCATTGCAGCACTGGGGCCAGATGGTAAGCCCTCCCGTATCGTAGTTATCTACACG
ACGGGGAGTCAGGCAACTATGGATGAACGAAATAGACAGATCGCTGAGATAGGTGCCTCACTGATTAAGC
ATTGGTAACTGTCAGACCAAGTTTACTCATATATACTTTAGATTGATTTAAAACTTCATTTTTAATTTAA
AAGGATCTAGGTGAAGATCCTTTTTGATAATCTCATGACCAAAATCCCTTAACGTGAGTTTTCGTTCCAC
TGAGCGTCAGACCCCGTAGAAAAGATCAAAGGATCTTCTTGAGATCCTTTTTTTCTGCGCGTAATCTGCT
GCTTGCAAACAAAAAAACCACCGCTACCAGCGGTGGTTTGTTTGCCGGATCAAGAGCTACCAACTCTTTT
TCCGAAGGTAACTGGCTTCAGCAGAGCGCAGATACCAAATACTGTCCTTCTAGTGTAGCCGTAGTTAGGC
CACCACTTCAAGAACTCTGTAGCACCGCCTACATACCTCGCTCTGCTAATCCTGTTACCAGTGGCTGCTG
CCAGTGGCGATAAGTCGTGTCTTACCGGGTTGGACTCAAGACGATAGTTACCGGATAAGGCGCAGCGGTC
GGGCTGAACGGGGGGTTCGTGCACACAGCCCAGCTTGGAGCGAACGACCTACACCGAACTGAGATACCTA
CAGCGTGAGCTATGAGAAAGCGCCACGCTTCCCGAAGGGAGAAAGGCGGACAGGTATCCGGTAAGCGGCA
GGGTCGGAACAGGAGAGCGCACGAGGGAGCTTCCAGGGGGAAACGCCTGGTATCTTTATAGTCCTGTCGG
GTTTCGCCACCTCTGACTTGAGCGTCGATTTTTGTGATGCTCGTCAGGGGGGCGGAGCCTATGGAAAAAC
GCCAGCAACGCGGCCTTTTTACGGTTCCTGGCCTTTTGCTGGCCTTTTGCTCACATGTTCTTTCCTGCGT
TATCCCCTGATTCTGTGGATAACCGTATTACCGCCTTTGAGTGAGCTGATACCGCTCGCCGCAGCCGAAC
GACCGAGCGCAGCGAGTCAGTGAGCGAGGAAGCGGAAGAGCGCCCAATACGCAAACCGCCTCTCCCCGCG
CGTTGGCCGATTCATTAATGCAGCTGTGGAATGTGTGTCAGTTAGGGTGTGGAAAGTCCCCAGGCTCCCC
AGCAGGCAGAAGTATGCAAAGCATGCATCTCAATTAGTCAGCAACCAGGTGTGGAAAGTCCCCAGGCTCC
CCAGCAGGCAGAAGTATGCAAAGCATGCATCTCAATTAGTCAGCAACCATAGTCCCGCCCCTAACTCCGC
CCATCCCGCCCCTAACTCCGCCCAGTTCCGCCCATTCTCCGCCCCATGGCTGACTAATTTTTTTTATTTA
TGCAGAGGCCGAGGCCGCCTCGGCCTCTGAGCTATTCCAGAAGTAGTGAGGAGGCTTTTTTGGAGGCCTA
GGCTTTTGCAAAAAGCTTGGACACAAGACAGGCTTGCGAGATATGTTTGAGAATACCACTTTATCCCGCG
TCAGGGAGAGGCAGTGCGTAAAAAGACGCGGACTCATGTGAAATACTGGTTTTTAGTGCGCCAGATCTCT
ATAATCTCGCGCAACCTATTTTCCCCTCGAACACTTTTTAAGCCGTAGATAAACAGGCTGGGACACTTCA
CATGAGCGAAAAATACATCGTCACCTGGGACATGTTGCAGATCCATGCACGTAAACTCGCAAGCCGACTG
ATGCCTTCTGAACAATGGAAAGGCATTATTGCCGTAAGCCGTGGCGGTCTGTACCGGGTGCGTTACTGGC
GCGTGAACTGGGTATTCGTCATGTCGATACCGTTTGTATTTCCAGCTACGATCACGACAACCAGCGCGAG
CTTAAAGTGCTGAAACGCGCAGAAGGCGATGGCGAAGGCTTCATCGTTATTGATGACCTGGTGGATACCG
GTGGTACTGCGGTTGCGATTCGTGAAATGTATCCAAAAGCGCACTTTGTCACCATCTTCGCAAAACCGGC
TGGTCGTCCGCTGGTTGATGACTATGTTGTTGATATCCCGCAAGATACCTGGATTGAACAGCCGTGGGAT
ATGGGCGTCGTATTCGTCCCGCCAATCTCCGGTCGCTAATCTTTTCAACGCCTGGCACTGCCGGGCGTTG
TTCTTTTTAACTTCAGGCGGGTTACAATAGTTTCCAGTAAGTATTCTGGAGGCTGCATCCATGACACAGG
CAAACCTGAGCGAAACCCTGTTCAAACCCCGCTTTAAACATCCTGAAACCTCGACGCTAGTCCGCCGCTT
TAATCACGGCGCACAACCGCCTGTGCAGTCGGCCCTTGATGGTAAAACCATCCCTCACTGGTATCGCATG
ATTAACCGTCTGATGTGGATCTGGCGCGGCATTGACCCACGCGAAATCCTCGACGTCCAGGCACGTATTG
TGATGAGCGATGCCGAACGTACCGACGATGATTTATACGATACGGTGATTGGCTACCGTGGCGGCAACTG
GATTTATGAGTGGGCCCCGGATCTTTGTGAAGGAACCTTACTTCTGTGGTGTGACATAATTGGACAAACT
ACCTACAGAGATTTAAAGCTCTAAGGTAAATATAAAATTTTTAAGTGTATAATGTGTTAAACTACTGATT
CTAATTGTTTGTGTATTTTAGATTCCAACCTATGGAACTGATGAATGGGAGCAGTGGTGGAATGCCTTTA
ATGAGGAAAACCTGTTTTGCTCAGAAGAAATGCCATCTAGTGATGATGAGGCTACTGCTGACTCTCAACA
TTCTACTCCTCCAAAAAAGAAGAGAAAGGTAGAAGACCCCAAGGACTTTCCTTCAGAATTGCTAAGTTTT
TTGAGTCATGCTGTGTTTAGTAATAGAACTCTTGCTTGCTTTGCTATTTACACCACAAAGGAAAAAGCTG
CACTGCTATACAAGAAAATTATGGAAAAATATTCTGTAACCTTTATAAGTAGGCATAACAGTTATAATCA
TAACATACTGTTTTTTCTTACTCCACACAGGCATAGAGTGTCTGCTATTAATAACTATGCTCAAAAATTG
TGTACCTTTAGCTTTTTAATTTGTAAAGGGGTTAATAAGGAATATTTGATGTATAGTGCCTTGACTAGAG
ATCATAATCAGCCATACCACATTTGTAGAGCTTTTACTTGCTTTAAAAAACCTCCCACACCTCCCCCTGA
ACCTGAAACATAAAATGAATGCAATTGTTGTTGTTAACTTGTTTATTGCAGCTTATAATGGTTACAAATA
AAGCAATAGCATCACAAATTTCACAAATAAAGCATTTTTTTCACTGCATTCTAGTTGTGGTTTGTCCAAA
CTCATCAATGTATCTTATCATGTGTGGATCAACTGGATAACTCAAGCTAACCAAAATCATCCCAAACTTC
CCACCCCATACCCTATTACCACTGCCAAATTACCTGTGGTTTCATTTACTCTAAACCTGTGATTCCTCTG
AATTATTTTCATTTTAAAGAAATTGTATTTGTTAAATATGTACTACAAACTTAGTAGT
Features (pLannotate 1.2.2; 30 found; start..end, strand, type, name):
    377..634     +  LTR            5' LTR (truncated): truncated 5' long terminal repeat (LTR) from HIV-1
    678..805     +  misc_feature   HIV-1 Ψ: packaging signal of human immunodeficiency virus type 1
    789..1152    +  CDS            HIV-1 gag (fragment): gag protein from human immunodeficiency virus 1; gag
   1298..1531    +  misc_feature   RRE: The Rev response element (RRE) of HIV-1 allows for Rev-dependent mRNA export from the nucleus to the cytoplasm.
   1908..2008    +  CDS            Rev (fragment): human immunodeficiency virus 1 (HIV-1) Rev protein; rev; enhances nuclear export of unspliced and incompletely spliced viral mRNAs
   2021..2045    +  misc_feature   MCS (fragment): multiple cloning site
   3176..4825    +  CDS            LUCI_PHOPY: Experimental evidence at protein level: Swiss-Prot protein existence level 1. Produces green light with a wavelength of 562 nm. From Photinus pyralis (Common eastern firefly) (Lampyris pyralis).
   5955..6284    +  promoter       SV40 promoter: SV40 enhancer and early promoter
   6294..6893    +  CDS            PuroR: puromycin N-acetyltransferase; pac from Streptomyces; confers resistance to puromycin
   6959..7547    +  misc_feature   WPRE: woodchuck hepatitis virus posttranscriptional regulatory element
   7568..7636    +  CDS            nef (fragment): NEF_HV1Z2 - Experimental evidence at protein level: Swiss-Prot protein existence level 1. Extracellular Nef protein targets CD4(+) T-lymphocytes for apoptosis by interacting with CXCR4 surface receptors. From Human immunodeficiency virus type 1 group M subtype D (isolate Z2/CDC-Z34) (HIV-1).
   7638..7871    +  LTR            3' LTR (ΔU3): self-inactivating 3' long terminal repeat (LTR) from HIV-1
   7896..7914    -  promoter       SP6 promoter: promoter for bacteriophage SP6 RNA polymerase
   8142..8421    +  CDS            TcR (fragment): tetracycline efflux protein; tet; confers resistance to tetracycline
   8421..8471    -  misc_feature   bom (fragment): basis of mobility region from pBR322
   8573..8608    -  CDS            rop (fragment): Rop protein, which maintains plasmids at low copy number; rop
   8703..8807    +  promoter       AmpR promoter: bla
   8808..9668    +  CDS            AmpR: β-lactamase; bla; confers resistance to ampicillin, carbenicillin, and related antibiotics
   9839..10427   +  rep_origin     ori: high-copy-number ColE1/pMB1/pBR322/pUC origin of replication
  10610..10666   +  CDS            lacI (fragment): lac repressor; lacI; The lac repressor binds to the lac operator to inhibit transcription in E. coli. This inhibition can be relieved by adding lactose or isopropyl-β-D-thiogalactopyranoside (IPTG).
  10673..11002   +  promoter       SV40 promoter: SV40 enhancer and early promoter
  11202..11321   +  CDS            gpt (fragment): XGPT_ECOLI - Also known as gpp, gxu. Experimental evidence at protein level: Swiss-Prot protein existence level 1. Purine salvage pathway enzyme that catalyzes the transfer of the ribosyl-5-phosphate group from 5-phospho-alpha-D-ribose 1- diphosphate (PRPP) to the N9 position of the 6-oxopurines guanine and xanthine to form the corresponding ribonucleotides GMP (guanosine 5'- monophosphate) and XMP (xanthosine 5'-monophosphate), with the release of PPi. To a lesser extent, also acts on hypoxanthine (PubMed:9100006, PubMed:3886014). Does not ribophosphorylate adenine (PubMed:3886014). From Esch
  11321..11656   +  CDS            gpt (fragment): XGPT_ECOLI - Also known as gpp, gxu. Experimental evidence at protein level: Swiss-Prot protein existence level 1. Purine salvage pathway enzyme that catalyzes the transfer of the ribosyl-5-phosphate group from 5-phospho-alpha-D-ribose 1- diphosphate (PRPP) to the N9 position of the 6-oxopurines guanine and xanthine to form the corresponding ribonucleotides GMP (guanosine 5'- monophosphate) and XMP (xanthosine 5'-monophosphate), with the release of PPi. To a lesser extent, also acts on hypoxanthine (PubMed:9100006, PubMed:3886014). Does not ribophosphorylate adenine (PubMed:3886014). From Esch
  11751..12056   +  CDS            frsA (fragment): FRSA_ECOLI - Also known as yafA. Experimental evidence at protein level: Swiss-Prot protein existence level 1. Catalyzes the hydrolysis of esters (PubMed:15808744). Displays esterase activity toward pNP-butyrate (PubMed:15808744). May stimulate mixed-acid fermentation by acting as a fermentation/respiration switch that down-regulates respiration and up- regulates fermentation rates (PubMed:15169777). From Escherichia coli (strain K12).
  12060..12134   +  CDS            small t antigen (fragment): SV40 (simian virus 40) small t antigen
  12136..12201   +  intron         small t intron: SV40 (simian virus 40) small t antigen intron
  12331..12351   +  CDS            SV40 NLS: nuclear localization signal of SV40 (simian virus 40) large T antigen
  12670..12753   +  CDS            large T antigen (fragment): large T antigen from SV40 (simian virus 40)
  12776..12897   +  polyA_signal   SV40 poly(A) signal: SV40 polyadenylation signal
  13078..329     +  CDS            nef (fragment) (across the origin): NEF_HV1BR - Experimental evidence at protein level: Swiss-Prot protein existence level 1. Extracellular Nef protein targets CD4(+) T-lymphocytes for apoptosis by interacting with CXCR4 surface receptors (PubMed:14990729). From Human immunodeficiency virus type 1 group M subtype B (isolate BRU/LAI) (HIV-1).
