>Addgene plasmid #46824 | pABpuro-BluF | addgene full sequence | sequence record 204999 | Addgene NGS Result
ATTTGTAAAGGGGTTAATAAGGAATATTTGATGTATAGTGCCTTGACTAGAGATCATAATCAGCCATACC
ACATTTGTAGAGGTTTTACTTGCTTTAAAAAACCTCCCACACCTCCCCCTGAACCTGAAACATAAAATGA
ATGCAATTGTTGTTGTTAACTTGTTTATTGCAGCTTATAATGGTTACAAATAAAGCAATAGCATCACAAA
TTTCACAAATAAAGCATTTTTTTCACTGCATTCTAGTTGTGGTTTGTCCAAACTCATCAATGTATCTTAT
CATGTCTGGATCAACTGGATAACTCAAGCTAACCAAAATCATCCCAAACTTCCCACCCCATACCCTATTA
CCACTGCCAATTACCTGTGGTTTCATTTACTCTAAACCTGTGATTCCTCTGAATTATTTTCATTTTAAAG
AAATTGTATTTGTTAAATATGTACTACAAACTTAGTAGTTGGAAGGGCTAATTCACTCCCAAAGAAGACA
AGATATCCTTGATCTGTGGATCTACCACACACAAGGCTACTTCCCTGATTAGCAGAACTACACACCAGGG
CCAGGGGTCAGATATCCACTGACCTTTGGATGGTGCTACAAGCTAGTACCAGTTGAGCCAGATAAGGTAG
AAGAGGCCAATAAAGGAGAGAACACCAGCTTGTTACACCCTGTGAGCCTGCATGGGATGGATGACCCGGA
GAGAGAAGTGTTAGAGTGGAGGTTTGACAGCCGCCTAGCATTTCATCACGTGGCCCGAGAGCTGCATCCG
GAGTACTTCAAGAACTGCTGATATCGAGCTTGCTACAAGGGACTTTCCGCTGGGGACTTTCCAGGGAGGC
GTGGCCTGGGCGGGACTGGGGAGTGGCGAGCCCTCAGATCCTGCATATAAGCAGCTGCTTTTTGCCTGTA
CTGGGTCTCTCTGGTTAGACCAGATCTGAGCCTGGGAGCTCTCTGGCTAACTAGGGAACCCACTGCTTAA
GCCTCAATAAAGCTTGCCTTGAGTGCTTCAAGTAGTGTGTGCCCGTCTGTTGTGTGACTCTGGTAACTAG
AGATCCCTCAGACCCTTTTAGTCAGTGTGGAAAATCTCTAGCAGTGGCGCCCGAACAGGGACTTGAAAGC
GAAAGGGAAACCAGAGGAGCTCTCTCGACGCAGGACTCGGCTTGCTGAAGCGCGCACGGCAAGAGGCGAG
GGGCGGCGACTGGTGAGTACGCCAAAAATTTTGACTAGCGGAGGCTAGAAGGAGAGAGATGGGTGCGAGA
GCGTCAGTATTAAGCGGGGGAGAATTAGATCGCGATGGGAAAAAATTCGGTTAAGGCCAGGGGGAAAGAA
AAAATATAAATTAAAACATATAGTATGGGCAAGCAGGGAGCTAGAACGATTCGCAGTTAATCCTGGCCTG
TTAGAAACATCAGAAGGCTGTAGACAAATACTGGGACAGCTACAACCATCCCTTCAGACAGGATCAGAAG
AACTTAGATCATTATATAATACAGTAGCAACCCTCTATTGTGTGCATCAAAGGATAGAGATAAAAGACAC
CAAGGAAGCTTTAGACAAGATAGAGGAAGAGCAAAACAAAAGTAAGACCACCGCACAGCAAGCGGCCGCT
GATCTTCAGACCTGGAGGAGGAGATATGAGGGACAATTGGAGAAGTGAATTATATAAATATAAAGTAGTA
AAAATTGAACCATTAGGAGTAGCACCCACCAAGGCAAAGAGAAGAGTGGTGCAGAGAGAAAAAAGAGCAG
TGGGAATAGGAGCTTTGTTCCTTGGGTTCTTGGGAGCAGCAGGAAGCACTATGGGCGCAGCGTCAATGAC
GCTGACGGTACAGGCCAGACAATTATTGTCTGGTATAGTGCAGCAGCAGAACAATTTGCTGAGGGCTATT
GAGGCGCAACAGCATCTGTTGCAACTCACAGTCTGGGGCATCAAGCAGCTCCAGGCAAGAATCCTGGCTG
TGGAAAGATACCTAAAGGATCAACAGCTCCTGGGGATTTGGGGTTGCTCTGGAAAACTCATTTGCACCAC
TGCTGTGCCTTGGAATGCTAGTTGGAGTAATAAATCTCTGGAACAGATTTGGAATCACACGACCTGGATG
GAGTGGGACAGAGAAATTAACAATTACACAAGCTTAATACACTCCTTAATTGAAGAATCGCAAAACCAGC
AAGAAAAGAATGAACAAGAATTATTGGAATTAGATAAATGGGCAAGTTTGTGGAATTGGTTTAACATAAC
AAATTGGCTGTGGTATATAAAATTATTCATAATGATAGTAGGAGGCTTGGTAGGTTTAAGAATAGTTTTT
GCTGTACTTTCTATAGTGAATAGAGTTAGGCAGGGATATTCACCATTATCGTTTCAGACCCACCTCCCAA
CCCCGAGGGGACCCGACAGGCCCGAAGGAATAGAAGAAGAAGGTGGAGAGAGAGACAGAGACAGATCCAT
TCGATTAGTGAACGGATCTCGACGGTATCGGATCTCGAGCTCAAGCTTCGAATTCGCCCTTGGGCTACAA
CAGAACAACTAACCACCCAAACAAACAACTTTGCAACTTTTCTTTCTTTCCCGCTCCTTTGATACTTTTG
CAAAGTACATTTGCTAGGGCCATGTCCATAACATGTAATAGAATCTTGCTCAGGTCTCACCCTGTGGCCC
CGGCTAGCTCAGTACTCGCGATTATGCCCCTGCCTCAGCTTCTTGAGGGTTGGAATTACAGACTACGCCA
CCACCCCCGGGAGACTTCTCTTCCGATCGGGAATGACAGCTCCACTGGACGCTTGGAGGTCAAGAGAAAA
AAAAAAAAAAAAAAAAAAAANGAACGCGCGATCCGGTTAGTCGTCGGAAGGAAAAGTCTTCTAAATGCGC
TGGCTATTAGCGCTGTGGTTCCGACTAGGACAAGCCAGGGGTTTCAGGAAGGTTCTGTCACTCTGTGTTC
CTAATATGTGGTTTCCTAGATGGAGCTGGAGAGGGATGGGCGAAGAGATGCGGCGTTTTCTCAGTGTTCT
GCGAGCCAGGAAGGGGACGGAGGAGGAGGGAGAGCTGAGAGGCAGTCACTAGCCAGGGACGCGGCTGAGG
AGCAGGGGACAACGGCGAGCTCGCAGAGTCCGCAACGCAGTGGCCTCAGCGAGCTTTAGACCTGAGGGGG
AAAACCGAGGGCTGGGGCAAGAAATCCACAGAGCGTGCCAATTGGTCCACTCCTCGGGGCGTGTGCTTCT
GTGCGCCAAATGATTGGTGAAGGGAAAGTAGCAGGTAAACCAGCCCTGCCGTCTTGCCATTGGTCAGAGG
CTTTCCTATCGGTCACTCGGTTGGCTAGCCTAACGCAGAGCAGAACGCGAATTGGTTTGGGTTGTCCGCC
AAGACAACTCCGTTCGCTCTCTCTGATTGGCTAACGGGAAGAGGCAGGTATCCGGGCTGCGCGGCTCCTC
CATTGGTGGGCGGGGAAGGGGGGTTGGGCACAGCGATTGGTGGGCGGGGGGCCGGGCCTGGGCCGGCGGG
GAGCGGATTGGTCGGAAAGTAGGTTAGTGGTGCGACATTTAGGGAAGGCAGAAAGTAGGTCAGGGACGGA
GGTGCCTGTTTACCCGCGCCGGACTTGCCGCCGCCGCCGCCGCGGGATCGATCCACCGGTCGCCACCATG
GAAGACGCCAAAAACATAAAGAAAGGCCCGGCGCCATTCTATCCTCTAGAGGATGGAACCGCTGGAGAGC
AACTGCATAAGGCTATGAAGAGATACGCCCTGGTTCCTGGAACAATTGCTTTTACAGATGCACATATCGA
GGTGAACATCACGTACGCGGAATACTTCGAAATGTCCGTTCGGTTGGCAGAAGCTATGAAACGATATGGG
CTGAATACAAATCACAGAATCGTCGTATGCAGTGAAAACTCTCTTCAATTCTTTATGCCGGTGTTGGGCG
CGTTATTTATCGGAGTTGCAGTTGCGCCCGCGAACGACATTTATAATGAACGTGAATTGCTCAACAGTAT
GAACATTTCGCAGCCTACCGTAGTGTTTGTTTCCAAAAAGGGGTTGCAAAAAATTTTGAACGTGCAAAAA
AAATTACCAATAATCCAGAAAATTATTATCATGGATTCTAAAACGGATTACCAGGGATTTCAGTCGATGT
ACACGTTCGTCACATCTCATCTACCTCCCGGTTTTAATGAATACGATTTTGTACCAGAGTCCTTTGATCG
TGACAAAACAATTGCACTGATAATGAATTCCTCTGGATCTACTGGGTTACCTAAGGGTGTGGCCCTTCCG
CATAGAACTGCCTGCGTCAGATTCTCGCATGCCAGAGATCCTATTTTTGGCAATCAAATCATTCCGGATA
CTGCGATTTTAAGTGTTGTTCCATTCCATCACGGTTTTGGAATGTTTACTACACTCGGATATTTGATATG
TGGATTTCGAGTCGTCTTAATGTATAGATTTGAAGAAGAGCTGTTTTTACGATCCCTTCAGGATTACAAA
ATTCAAAGTGCGTTGCTAGTACCAACCCTATTTTCATTCTTCGCCAAAAGCACTCTGATTGACAAATACG
ATTTATCTAATTTACACGAAATTGCTTCTGGGGGCGCACCTCTTTCGAAAGAAGTCGGGGAAGCGGTTGC
AAAACGCTTCCATCTTCCAGGGATACGACAAGGATATGGGCTCACTGAGACTACATCAGCTATTCTGATT
ACACCCGAGGGGGATGATAAACCGGGCGCGGTCGGTAAAGTTGTTCCATTTTTTGAAGCGAAGGTTGTGG
ATCTGGATACCGGGAAAACGCTGGGCGTTAATCAGAGAGGCGAATTATGTGTCAGAGGACCTATGATTAT
GTCCGGTTATGTAAACAATCCGGAAGCGACCAACGCCTTGATTGACAAGGATGGATGGCTACATTCTGGA
GACATAGCTTACTGGGACGAAGACGAACACTTCTTCATAGTTGACCGCTTGAAGTCTTTAATTAAATACA
AAGGATATCAGGTGGCCCCCGCTGAATTGGAATCGATATTGTTACAACACCCCAACATCTTCGACGCGGG
CGTGGCAGGTCTTCCCGACGATGACGCCGGTGAACTTCCCGCCGCCGTTGTTGTTTTGGAGCACGGAAAG
ACGATGACGGAAAAAGAGATCGTGGATTACGTCGCCAGTCAAGTAACAACCGCGAAAAAGTTGCGCGGAG
GAGTTGTGTTTGTGGACGAAGTACCGAAAGGTCTTACCGGAAAACTCGACGCAAGAAAAATCAGAGAGAT
CCTCATAAAGGCCAAGAAGGGCGGAAAGTCCAAATTGTAAGCGGCCGCCAGTGTGATGGATATCTGCAGA
ATTCGCCCTTAGACACTACATTTGCTTTGGCAACAGCTGCAGTATCAAAGTGCATTAATGGTGAAGTTTT
ACAGTCTGTGAAGCTTACTGGATAGAGAGAGAACAGCTTTTATGTACTGACTCCATAAAAGCCACCTCAG
AGCCATTGATACAAGTCAATCTACCATGTGTAACTTCAGACAAAGTGGAACTAAACCTGCTCCAGTGTTT
CCTCATCATTGAGTTTGGGCTAGCTGTGGATAGCTTGCATTAATTGTATATTTTGGATTTTGTTTGTGTT
GAATTTTTTAATCATTGTGCACAGAATCATCATCGGTAGCTTTTATATGCAAAATGGCCATTTCAGATGT
ATGGTGTTTTTACACTACAAAGAAGTCCCCCATGTGGATATTTCTTATACTAATTGTATCATAAAGCTGT
TTATTCTTCCTTGTAAGAATCCTTTACTATAAATATGGGTTAAAGTATAATGTATTAGACAGTTAAATAT
TTTTAATAAATGTTTCCCTTGTTCTATAAGTACTGTTCCCAATTGATAATTAGGAAGAAAATCTTCATAT
GCTACAGGGCTGGTTCATCCACTTCACCAGCGGTCTAAACACATTCCTGCTGTTATGTTTACAATGTCCT
TCTGCTCTTATAATGACTTCTTCCATGCTACCAGCTTAGACATATTATAAAAATAGCTCACTTCCAAACT
GTAGCCACCTCAACTTATATGAAAACAAAGATATCAACTCCAATTTCCAGTGCTTAGATTTCAAGATTAC
AAGCTGGCTTCTCTAGACCTGCAGTTACATGGTGTGCTCAAGTCTACCAGGGGTAGATGTAAGCGACGGC
ATCTGCTCTCTCTTTCTATGGTCCCATCGACAAACTGAGATGTGATCCCACCAAACTAAAGTTCACTCTG
GAAACCAATGGGTTGGTTTACTGGGCTTCCATACAGACACAGGCGAGAGGTTCCCTACAGGTATGCTCCT
ACTCAAAGGCCACACTAGAAAGCCTTTACTGGGGCTGGAAGGGCGAATTCCAGCACACTGGCGGCCGTTA
CTAGTGGATCCGAATTCGCCAGCACAGTGGTCGACCCTGTGGAATGTGTGTCAGTTAGGGTGTGGAAAGT
CCCCAGGCTCCCCAGCAGGCAGAAGTATGCAAAGCATGCATCTCAATTAGTCAGCAACCAGGTGTGGAAA
GTCCCCAGGCTCCCCAGCAGGCAGAAGTATGCAAAGCATGCATCTCAATTAGTCAGCAACCATAGTCCCG
CCCCTAACTCCGCCCATCCCGCCCCTAACTCCGCCCAGTTCCGCCCATTCTCCGCCCCATGGCTGACTAA
TTTTTTTTATTTATGCAGAGGCCGAGGCCGCCTCGGCCTCTGAGCTATTCCAGAAGTAGTGAGGAGGCTT
TTTTGGAGGCCTAGGCTTTTGCAAAAAGCTTACCATGACCGAGTACAAGCCCACGGTGCGCCTCGCCACC
CGCGACGACGTCCCCAGGGCCGTACGCACCCTCGCCGCCGCGTTCGCCGACTACCCCGCCACGCGCCACA
CCGTCGATCCGGACCGCCACATCGAGCGGGTCACCGAGCTGCAAGAACTCTTCCTCACGCGCGTCGGGCT
CGACATCGGCAAGGTGTGGGTCGCGGACGACGGCGCCGCGGTGGCGGTCTGGACCACGCCGGAGAGCGTC
GAAGCGGGGGCGGTGTTCGCCGAGATCGGCCCGCGCATGGCCGAGTTGAGCGGTTCCCGGCTGGCCGCGC
AGCAACAGATGGAAGGCCTCCTGGCGCCGCACCGGCCCAAGGAGCCCGCGTGGTTCCTGGCCACCGTCGG
CGTCTCGCCCGACCACCAGGGCAAGGGTCTGGGCAGCGCCGTCGTGCTCCCCGGAGTGGAGGCGGCCGAG
CGCGCCGGGGTGCCCGCCTTCCTGGAGACCTCCGCGCCCCGCAACCTCCCCTTCTACGAGCGGCTCGGCT
TCACCGTCACCGCCGACGTCGAGGTGCCCGAAGGACCGCGCACCTGGTGCATGACCCGCAAGCCCGGTGC
CTGACGCCCGCCCCACGACCCGCAGCGCCCGACCGAAAGGAGCGCACGACCCCATGCATCGAATTAATTC
CGATAATCAACCTCTGGATTACAAAATTTGTGAAAGATTGACTGGTATTCTTAACTATGTTGCTCCTTTT
ACGCTATGTGGATACGCTGCTTTAATGCCTTTGTATCATGCTATTGCTTCCCGTATGGCTTTCATTTTCT
CCTCCTTGTATAAATCCTGGTTGCTGTCTCTTTATGAGGAGTTGTGGCCCGTTGTCAGGCAACGTGGCGT
GGTGTGCACTGTGTTTGCTGACGCAACCCCCACTGGTTGGGGCATTGCCACCACCTGTCAGCTCCTTTCC
GGGACTTTCGCTTTCCCCCTCCCTATTGCCACGGCGGAACTCATCGCCGCCTGCCTTGCCCGCTGCTGGA
CAGGGGCTCGGCTGTTGGGCACTGACAATTCCGTGGTGTTGTCGGGGAAGCTGACGTCCTTTCCATGGCT
GCTCGCCTGTGTTGCCACCTGGATTCTGCGCGGGACGTCCTTCTGCTACGTCCCTTCGGCCCTCAATCCA
GCGGACCTTCCTTCCCGCGGCCTGCTGCCGGCTCTGCGGCCTCTTCCGCGTCTTCGCCTTCGCCCTCAGA
CGAGTCGGATCTCCCTTTGGGCCGCCTCCCCGCATCGGGAATTAATTCGAGCTCGGTACCTTTAAGACCA
ATGACTTACAAGGCAGCTGTAGATCTTAGCCACTTTTTAAAAGAAAAGGGGGGACTGGAAGGGCTAATTC
ACTCCCAACGAAGACAAGATCTGCTTTTTGCTTGTACTGGGTCTCTCTGGTTAGACCAGATCTGAGCCTG
GGAGCTCTCTGGCTAACTAGGGAACCCACTGCTTAAGCCTCAATAAAGCTTGCCTTGAGTGCTTCAAGTA
GTGTGTGCCCGTCTGTTGTGTGACTCTGGTAACTAGAGATCCCTCAGACCCTTTTAGTCAGTGTGGAAAA
TCTCTAGCAGCATCTAGAATTAATTCCGTGTATTCTATAGTGTCACCTAAATCGTATGTGTATGATACAT
AAGGTTATGTATTAATTGTAGCCGCGTTCTAACGACAATATGTACAAGCCTAATTGTGTAGCATCTGGCT
TACTGAAGCAGACCCTATCATCTCTCTCGTAAACTGCCGTCAGAGTCGGTTTGGTTGGACGAACCTTCTG
AGTTTCTGGTAACGCCGTCCCGCACCCGGAAATGGTCAGCGAACCAATCAGCAGGGTCATCGCTAGCCAG
ATCCTCTACGCCGGACGCATCGTGGCCGGCATCACCGGCGCCACAGGTGCGGTTGCTGGCGCCTATATCG
CCGACATCACCGATGGGGAAGATCGGGCTCGCCACTTCGGGCTCATGAGCGCTTGTTTCGGCGTGGGTAT
GGTGGCAGGCCCCGTGGCCGGGGGACTGTTGGGCGCCATCTCCTTGCATGCACCATTCCTTGCGGCGGCG
GTGCTCAACGGCCTCAACCTACTACTGGGCTGCTTCCTAATGCAGGAGTCGCATAAGGGAGAGCGTCGAA
TGGTGCACTCTCAGTACAATCTGCTCTGATGCCGCATAGTTAAGCCAGCCCCGACACCCGCCAACACCCG
CTGACGCGCCCTGACGGGCTTGTCTGCTCCCGGCATCCGCTTACAGACAAGCTGTGACCGTCTCCGGGAG
CTGCATGTGTCAGAGGTTTTCACCGTCATCACCGAAACGCGCGAGACGAAAGGGCCTCGTGATACGCCTA
TTTTTATAGGTTAATGTCATGATAATAATGGTTTCTTAGACGTCAGGTGGCACTTTTCGGGGAAATGTGC
GCGGAACCCCTATTTGTTTATTTTTCTAAATACATTCAAATATGTATCCGCTCATGAGACAATAACCCTG
ATAAATGCTTCAATAATATTGAAAAAGGAAGAGTATGAGTATTCAACATTTCCGTGTCGCCCTTATTCCC
TTTTTTGCGGCATTTTGCCTTCCTGTTTTTGCTCACCCAGAAACGCTGGTGAAAGTAAAAGATGCTGAAG
ATCAGTTGGGTGCACGAGTGGGTTACATCGAACTGGATCTCAACAGCGGTAAGATCCTTGAGAGTTTTCG
CCCCGAAGAACGTTTTCCAATGATGAGCACTTTTAAAGTTCTGCTATGTGGCGCGGTATTATCCCGTATT
GACGCCGGGCAAGAGCAACTCGGTCGCCGCATACACTATTCTCAGAATGACTTGGTTGAGTACTCACCAG
TCACAGAAAAGCATCTTACGGATGGCATGACAGTAAGAGAATTATGCAGTGCTGCCATAACCATGAGTGA
TAACACTGCGGCCAACTTACTTCTGACAACGATCGGAGGACCGAAGGAGCTAACCGCTTTTTTGCACAAC
ATGGGGGATCATGTAACTCGCCTTGATCGTTGGGAACCGGAGCTGAATGAAGCCATACCAAACGACGAGC
GTGACACCACGATGCCTGTAGCAATGGCAACAACGTTGCGCAAACTATTAACTGGCGAACTACTTACTCT
AGCTTCCCGGCAACAATTAATAGACTGGATGGAGGCGGATAAAGTTGCAGGACCACTTCTGCGCTCGGCC
CTTCCGGCTGGCTGGTTTATTGCTGATAAATCTGGAGCCGGTGAGCGTGGGTCTCGCGGTATCATTGCAG
CACTGGGGCCAGATGGTAAGCCCTCCCGTATCGTAGTTATCTACACGACGGGGAGTCAGGCAACTATGGA
TGAACGAAATAGACAGATCGCTGAGATAGGTGCCTCACTGATTAAGCATTGGTAACTGTCAGACCAAGTT
TACTCATATATACTTTAGATTGATTTAAAACTTCATTTTTAATTTAAAAGGATCTAGGTGAAGATCCTTT
TTGATAATCTCATGACCAAAATCCCTTAACGTGAGTTTTCGTTCCACTGAGCGTCAGACCCCGTAGAAAA
GATCAAAGGATCTTCTTGAGATCCTTTTTTTCTGCGCGTAATCTGCTGCTTGCAAACAAAAAAACCACCG
CTACCAGCGGTGGTTTGTTTGCCGGATCAAGAGCTACCAACTCTTTTTCCGAAGGTAACTGGCTTCAGCA
GAGCGCAGATACCAAATACTGTTCTTCTAGTGTAGCCGTAGTTAGGCCACCACTTCAAGAACTCTGTAGC
ACCGCCTACATACCTCGCTCTGCTAATCCTGTTACCAGTGGCTGCTGCCAGTGGCGATAAGTCGTGTCTT
ACCGGGTTGGACTCAAGACGATAGTTACCGGATAAGGCGCAGCGGTCGGGCTGAACGGGGGGTTCGTGCA
CACAGCCCAGCTTGGAGCGAACGACCTACACCGAACTGAGATACCTACAGCGTGAGCTATGAGAAAGCGC
CACGCTTCCCGAAGGGAGAAAGGCGGACAGGTATCCGGTAAGCGGCAGGGTCGGAACAGGAGAGCGCACG
AGGGAGCTTCCAGGGGGAAACGCCTGGTATCTTTATAGTCCTGTCGGGTTTCGCCACCTCTGACTTGAGC
GTCGATTTTTGTGATGCTCGTCAGGGGGGCGGAGCCTATGGAAAAACGCCAGCAACGCGGCCTTTTTACG
GTTCCTGGCCTTTTGCTGGCCTTTTGCTCACATGTTCTTTCCTGCGTTATCCCCTGATTCTGTGGATAAC
CGTATTACCGCCTTTGAGTGAGCTGATACCGCTCGCCGCAGCCGAACGACCGAGCGCAGCGAGTCAGTGA
GCGAGGAAGCGGAAGAGCGCCCAATACGCAAACCGCCTCTCCCCGCGCGTTGGCCGATTCATTAATGCAG
CTGTGGAATGTGTGTCAGTTAGGGTGTGGAAAGTCCCCAGGCTCCCCAGCAGGCAGAAGTATGCAAAGCA
TGCATCTCAATTAGTCAGCAACCAGGTGTGGAAAGTCCCCAGGCTCCCCAGCAGGCAGAAGTATGCAAAG
CATGCATCTCAATTAGTCAGCAACCATAGTCCCGCCCCTAACTCCGCCCATCCCGCCCCTAACTCCGCCC
AGTTCCGCCCATTCTCCGCCCCATGGCTGACTAATTTTTTTTATTTATGCAGAGGCCGAGGCCGCCTCGG
CCTCTGAGCTATTCCAGAAGTAGTGAGGAGGCTTTTTTGGAGGCCTAGGCTTTTGCAAAAAGCTTGGACA
CAAGACAGGCTTGCGAGATATGTTTGAGAATACCACTTTATCCCGCGTCAGGGAGAGGCAGTGCGTAAAA
AGACGCGGACTCATGTGAAATACTGGTTTTTAGTGCGCCAGATCTCTATAATCTCGCGCAACCTATTTTC
CCCTCGAACACTTTTTAAGCCGTAGATAAACAGGCTGGGACACTTCACATGAGCGAAAAATACATCGTCA
CCTGGGACATGTTGCAGATCCATGCACGTAAACTCGCAAGCCGACTGATGCCTTCTGAACAATGGAAAGG
CATTATTGCCGTAAGCCGTGGCGGTCTGTACCGGGTGCGTTACTGGCGCGTGAACTGGGTATTCGTCATG
TCGATACCGTTTGTATTTCCAGCTACGATCACGACAACCAGCGCGAGCTTAAAGTGCTGAAACGCGCAGA
AGGCGATGGCGAAGGCTTCATCGTTATTGATGACCTGGTGGATACCGGTGGTACTGCGGTTGCGATTCGT
GAAATGTATCCAAAAGCGCACTTTGTCACCATCTTCGCAAAACCGGCTGGTCGTCCGCTGGTTGATGACT
ATGTTGTTGATATCCCGCAAGATACCTGGATTGAACAGCCGTGGGATATGGGCGTCGTATTCGTCCCGCC
AATCTCCGGTCGCTAATCTTTTCAACGCCTGGCACTGCCGGGCGTTGTTCTTTTTAACTTCAGGCGGGTT
ACAATAGTTTCCAGTAAGTATTCTGGAGGCTGCATCCATGACACAGGCAAACCTGAGCGAAACCCTGTTC
AAACCCCGCTTTAAACATCCTGAAACCTCGACGCTAGTCCGCCGCTTTAATCACGGCGCACAACCGCCTG
TGCAGTCGGCCCTTGATGGTAAAACCATCCCTCACTGGTATCGCATGATTAACCGTCTGATGTGGATCTG
GCGCGGCATTGACCCACGCGAAATCCTCGACGTCCAGGCACGTATTGTGATGAGCGATGCCGAACGTACC
GACGATGATTTATACGATACGGTGATTGGCTACCGTGGCGGCAACTGGATTTATGAGTGGGCCCCGGATC
TTTGTGAAGGAACCTTACTTCTGTGGTGTGACATAATTGGACAAACTACCTACAGAGATTTAAAGCTCTA
AGGTAAATATAAAATTTTTAAGTGTATAATGTGTTAAACTACTGATTCTAATTGTTTGTGTATTTTAGAT
TCCAACCTATGGAACTGATGAATGGGAGCAGTGGTGGAATGCCTTTAATGAGGAAAACCTGTTTTGCTCA
GAAGAAATGCCATCTAGTGATGATGAGGCTACTGCTGACTCTCAACATTCTACTCCTCCAAAAAAGAAGA
GAAAGGTAGAAGACCCCAAGGACTTTCCTTCAGAATTGCTAAGTTTTTTGAGTCATGCTGTGTTTAGTAA
TAGAACTCTTGCTTGCTTTGCTATTTACACCACAAAGGAAAAAGCTGCACTGCTATACAAGAAAATTATG
GAAAAATATTCTGTAACCTTTATAAGTAGGCATAACAGTTATAATCATAACATACTGTTTTTTCTTACTC
CACACAGGCATAGAGTGTCTGCTATTAATAACTATGCTCAAAAATTGTGTACCTTTAGCTTTTTA
Features (pLannotate 1.2.2; 30 found; start..end, strand, type, name):
     52..135     +  CDS            large T antigen (fragment): large T antigen from SV40 (simian virus 40)
    158..292     +  polyA_signal   SV40 poly(A) signal: SV40 polyadenylation signal
    459..788     +  CDS            nef (fragment): NEF_HV1BR - Experimental evidence at protein level: Swiss-Prot protein existence level 1. Extracellular Nef protein targets CD4(+) T-lymphocytes for apoptosis by interacting with CXCR4 surface receptors (PubMed:14990729). From Human immunodeficiency virus type 1 group M subtype B (isolate BRU/LAI) (HIV-1).
    836..1093    +  LTR            5' LTR (truncated): truncated 5' long terminal repeat (LTR) from HIV-1
   1140..1265    +  misc_feature   HIV-1 Ψ: packaging signal of human immunodeficiency virus type 1
   1249..1612    +  CDS            HIV-1 gag (fragment): gag protein from human immunodeficiency virus 1; gag
   1758..1991    +  misc_feature   RRE: The Rev response element (RRE) of HIV-1 allows for Rev-dependent mRNA export from the nucleus to the cytoplasm.
   2368..2468    +  CDS            Rev (fragment): human immunodeficiency virus 1 (HIV-1) Rev protein; rev; enhances nuclear export of unspliced and incompletely spliced viral mRNAs
   2481..2505    +  misc_feature   MCS (fragment): multiple cloning site
   3638..5287    +  CDS            LUCI_PHOPY: Experimental evidence at protein level: Swiss-Prot protein existence level 1. Produces green light with a wavelength of 562 nm. From Photinus pyralis (Common eastern firefly) (Lampyris pyralis).
   6416..6745    +  promoter       SV40 promoter: SV40 enhancer and early promoter
   6755..7354    +  CDS            PuroR: puromycin N-acetyltransferase; pac from Streptomyces alboniger; confers resistance to puromycin
   7425..8013    +  misc_feature   WPRE: woodchuck hepatitis virus posttranscriptional regulatory element
   8036..8104    +  CDS            nef (fragment): NEF_HV1Z2 - Experimental evidence at protein level: Swiss-Prot protein existence level 1. Extracellular Nef protein targets CD4(+) T-lymphocytes for apoptosis by interacting with CXCR4 surface receptors. From Human immunodeficiency virus type 1 group M subtype D (isolate Z2/CDC-Z34) (HIV-1).
   8106..8339    +  LTR            3' LTR (ΔU3): self-inactivating 3' long terminal repeat (LTR) from HIV-1
   8364..8382    -  promoter       SP6 promoter: promoter for bacteriophage SP6 RNA polymerase
   8610..8889    +  CDS            TcR (fragment): tetracycline efflux protein; tet; confers resistance to tetracycline
   8890..8938    -  misc_feature   bom (fragment): basis of mobility region from pBR322
   9040..9075    -  CDS            rop (fragment): Rop protein, which maintains plasmids at low copy number; rop
   9170..9274    +  promoter       AmpR promoter: bla
   9275..10135   +  CDS            AmpR: β-lactamase; bla; confers resistance to ampicillin, carbenicillin, and related antibiotics
  10306..10894   +  rep_origin     ori: high-copy-number ColE1/pMB1/pBR322/pUC origin of replication
  11077..11133   +  CDS            lacI (fragment): lac repressor; lacI; The lac repressor binds to the lac operator to inhibit transcription in E. coli. This inhibition can be relieved by adding lactose or isopropyl-β-D-thiogalactopyranoside (IPTG).
  11140..11469   +  promoter       SV40 promoter: SV40 enhancer and early promoter
  11669..11788   +  CDS            gpt (fragment): XGPT_ECOLI - Also known as gpp, gxu. Experimental evidence at protein level: Swiss-Prot protein existence level 1. Purine salvage pathway enzyme that catalyzes the transfer of the ribosyl-5-phosphate group from 5-phospho-alpha-D-ribose 1- diphosphate (PRPP) to the N9 position of the 6-oxopurines guanine and xanthine to form the corresponding ribonucleotides GMP (guanosine 5'- monophosphate) and XMP (xanthosine 5'-monophosphate), with the release of PPi. To a lesser extent, also acts on hypoxanthine (PubMed:9100006, PubMed:3886014). Does not ribophosphorylate adenine (PubMed:3886014). From Esch
  11788..12123   +  CDS            gpt (fragment): XGPT_ECOLI - Also known as gpp, gxu. Experimental evidence at protein level: Swiss-Prot protein existence level 1. Purine salvage pathway enzyme that catalyzes the transfer of the ribosyl-5-phosphate group from 5-phospho-alpha-D-ribose 1- diphosphate (PRPP) to the N9 position of the 6-oxopurines guanine and xanthine to form the corresponding ribonucleotides GMP (guanosine 5'- monophosphate) and XMP (xanthosine 5'-monophosphate), with the release of PPi. To a lesser extent, also acts on hypoxanthine (PubMed:9100006, PubMed:3886014). Does not ribophosphorylate adenine (PubMed:3886014). From Esch
  12218..12523   +  CDS            frsA (fragment): FRSA_ECOLI - Also known as yafA. Experimental evidence at protein level: Swiss-Prot protein existence level 1. Catalyzes the hydrolysis of esters (PubMed:15808744). Displays esterase activity toward pNP-butyrate (PubMed:15808744). May stimulate mixed-acid fermentation by acting as a fermentation/respiration switch that down-regulates respiration and up- regulates fermentation rates (PubMed:15169777). From Escherichia coli (strain K12).
  12527..12601   +  CDS            small t antigen (fragment): SV40 (simian virus 40) small t antigen
  12603..12668   +  intron         small t intron: SV40 (simian virus 40) small t antigen intron
  12798..12818   +  CDS            SV40 NLS: nuclear localization signal of SV40 (simian virus 40) large T antigen
