[The description below was written by a language model from this plasmid's Addgene catalogue record, the feature table of its GenBank file and pLannotate feature annotations shown in this document.]
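Description:
pABpuro-BluF is a self-inactivating HIV-1-based lentiviral transfer plasmid of about 13.1 kb that carries a firefly luciferase reporter of mouse Bmal1 (Arntl) promoter activity. It derives from pWPI, from which the EF1α promoter and GFP gene were removed. In bacteria it is maintained at high copy from a ColE1/pUC-type origin under ampicillin selection. The plasmid backbone also retains non-functional remnants of older vectors, including fragments of TcR, rop, bom and lacI, and an SV40 promoter–gpt–small t intron–SV40 poly(A) unit lying outside the viral genome.

Between a truncated 5' LTR and a ΔU3 3' LTR lie the Ψ packaging signal with a gag fragment and the RRE, which allow the genomic RNA to be packaged and exported when helper functions are supplied in trans. According to the depositor, the reporter consists of roughly 1 kb of mouse Bmal1 upstream sequence plus 53 nucleotides of exon 1, fused in frame to the Photinus pyralis luciferase coding region and followed by about 1 kb of Bmal1 3' UTR. The promoter and UTR are not annotated in the feature tables, but unannotated gaps flanking luciferase are consistent with them. Downstream, an SV40 enhancer/early promoter drives puromycin N-acetyltransferase for selecting transduced mammalian cells, and a WPRE precedes the 3' LTR.

Because Bmal1 transcription is driven by the circadian clock, stable integration lets clock oscillations be followed by bioluminescence; the associated study measured circadian period length in human fibroblasts. The two full-sequence records (depositor and NGS) differ by a few bases and in numbering origin but share the same architecture. The additional 824 bp GenBank record is a partial, unannotated read.
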