Addgene plasmid #46824: pABpuro-BluF
Purpose: luciferase reporter for BmalI promoter
Depositing lab: Steven Brown. Depositing organization: University of Zurich. Publication: The period length of fibroblast circadian gene expression varies widely among human individuals. Brown SA, Fleury-Olela F, Nagoshi E, Hauser C, Juge C, Meier CA, Chicheportiche R, Dayer JM, Albrecht U, Schibler U. PLoS Biol. 2005 Oct;3(10):e338. Epub 2005 Sep 27. 10.1371/journal.pbio.0030338 PubMed 16167846.
Backbone
  Vector backbone: pWPI
  Backbone manufacturer: Addgene plasmid 12254
  Modifications to backbone: The EF1α promoter and gfp gene were removed from lentiviral backbone plasmid pWPI.
  Vector type: Mammalian Expression, Lentiviral, Luciferase
  Selectable markers: Puromycin
Growth in bacteria
  Bacterial resistance: Ampicillin, 100 μg/mL
  Growth temperature: 37°C
  Growth strain: DH5alpha
  Copy number: High Copy
Gene/Insert
  Gene/Insert name: Bmal1 (alt names: Arntl; aryl hydrocarbon receptor nuclear translocator-like)
  Species: M. musculus (mouse)
  Entrez Gene: Bmal1 (a.k.a. Arnt3, Arntl, BMAL1b, MOP3, bHLHe5, bmal1b')
  Promoter: Bmal1
  Tag / fusion protein: luciferase (N terminal on insert)
  Cloning method: Restriction Enzyme; 5′ cloning site BglII (destroyed during cloning); 3′ cloning site BamHI (not destroyed)
  Sequencing primers: 5′ LucNRev; 3′ pBABE 3'
Terms and licenses: Academic/Nonprofit Terms; Industry Terms: Not Available to Industry
Depositor comments: The insert consists of 1 kb of mouse Bmal1 upstream region and 53 nucleotides of exon 1, fused in-frame to the luciferase coding region, and followed by 1 kb of Bmal1 3′UTR.
How to cite: pABpuro-BluF was a gift from Steven Brown (Addgene plasmid # 46824 ; http://n2t.net/addgene:46824 ; RRID:Addgene_46824)
