LOCUS       Exported 824 bp ds-DNA linear SYN 19-MAY-2021
DEFINITION  luciferase reporter for BmalI promoter.
ACCESSION   .
VERSION     .
KEYWORDS    pABpuro-BluF
SOURCE      synthetic DNA construct
  ORGANISM  synthetic DNA construct
REFERENCE   1 (bases 1 to 824)
  AUTHORS   Brown SA, Fleury-Olela F, Nagoshi E, Hauser C, Juge C, Meier CA,
            Chicheportiche R, Dayer JM, Albrecht U, Schibler U
  TITLE     The period length of fibroblast circadian gene expression varies
            widely among human individuals.
  JOURNAL   PLoS Biol. 2005 Oct;3(10):e338. Epub 2005 Sep 27.
  PUBMED    16167846
REFERENCE   2 (bases 1 to 824)
  AUTHORS   .
  TITLE     Direct Submission
  JOURNAL   Exported May 19, 2021 from SnapGene Server 1.1.58
            http://www.snapgene.com
FEATURES             Location/Qualifiers
     source          1..824
                     /organism="synthetic DNA construct"
                     /mol_type="other DNA"
ORIGIN
        1 aaaggtctta ccggaaaact cgacgcaaga aaaatcagag agatcctcat aaaggccaag
       61 aagggcggaa agtccaaatt gtaagcggcc gccagtgtga tggatatctg cagaattcgc
      121 ccttagacac tacatttgct ttggcaacag ctgcagtatc aaagtgcatt aatggtgaag
      181 ttttacagtc tgtgaagctt actggataga gagagaacag cttttatgta ctgactccat
      241 aaaagccacc tcagagccat tgatacaagt caatctacca tgtgtaactt cagacaaagt
      301 ggaactaaac ctgctccagt gtttcctcat cattgagttt gggctagctg tggatagctt
      361 gcattaattg tatattttgg attttgtttg tgttgaattt tttaatcatt gtgcacagaa
      421 tcatcatcgg tagcttttat atgcaaaatg gccatttcag atgtatggtg tttttacact
      481 acaaagaagt cccccatgtg gatatttctt atactaattg tatcataaag ctgtttattc
      541 ttccttgtaa gaatccttta ctataaatat gggttaaagt ataatgtatt agacagttaa
      601 atatttttaa taaatgtttc ccttgttcta taagtactgt tcccaattga taattaggaa
      661 gaaaatcttc atatgctaca gggctggttc atccacttca ccagcggtct aaacacattc
      721 ctgctgttat gtttacaatg tccttctgct cttataatga cttcttccat gctaccagct
      781 tagacatatt ataaaaatag ctcacttcca aactgtagcc acct
//
