>Addgene plasmid #46824 | pABpuro-BluF | addgene partial sequence | sequence record 67777 | LucNRev 5'-CCTTATGCAGTTGCTCTCC-3'
GGCCTTTCTTTATGTTTTTGGCGTCTTCCATGGTGGCGACCGGTGGATCGATCCCGCGGCGGCGGCGGCG
GCAAGTCCGGCGCGGGTAAACAGGCACCTCCGTCCCTGACCTACTTTCTGCCTTCCCTAAATGTCGCACC
ACTAACCTACTTTCCGACCAATCCGCTCCCCGCCGGCCCAGGCCCGGCCCCCCGCCCACCAATCGCTGTG
CCCAACCCCCCTTCCCCGCCCACCAATGGAGGAGCCGCGCAGCCCGGATACCTGCCTCTTCCCGTTAGCC
AATCAGAGAGAGCGAACGGAGTTGTCTTGGCGGACAACCCAAACCAATTCGCGTTCTGCTCTGCGTTAGG
CTAGCCAACCGAGTGACCGATAGGAAAGCCTCTGACCAATGGCAAGACGGCAGGGCTGGTTTACCTGCTA
CTTTCCCTTCACCAATCATTTGGCGCACAGAAGCACACGCCCCGAGGAGTGGACCAATTGGCACGCTCTG
TGGATTTCTTGCCCCAGCCCTCGGTTTTCCCCCTCAGGTCTAAAGCTCGCTGAGGCCACTGCGTTGCGGA
CTCTGCGAGCTCGCCGTTGTCCCCTGCTCCTCAGCCGCGTCCCTGGCTAGTGACTGCCTCTCAGCTCTCC
CTCCTCCTCCGTCCCCTTCCTGGCTCGCAGAACACTGAGAAAACGCCGCATCTCTTCGCCCATCCCTCTC
CAGCTCCATCTAGGAAACCACATATTAGGAACACAGAGTGACAGAACCTTCCTGAAACCCCTGGCTTGTC
CTAGTCGGAACCACAG
